>Addgene plasmid #77973 | DDR2 gRNA (BRDN0001147484) | addgene full sequence | sequence record 188758 | Addgene Assembled Sequence
CCCGGGTGCAAAGATGGATAAAGTTTTAAACAGAGAGGAATCTTTGCAGCTAATGGACCTTCTAGGTCTT
GAAAGGAGTGGGAATTGGCTCCGGTGCCCGTCAGTGGGCAGAGCGCACATCGCCCACAGTCCCCGAGAAG
TTGGGGGGAGGGGTCGGCAATTGATCCGGTGCCTAGAGAAGGTGGCGCGGGGTAAACTGGGAAAGTGATG
TCGTGTACTGGCTCCGCCTTTTTCCCGAGGGTGGGGGAGAACCGTATATAAGTGCAGTAGTCGCCGTGAA
CGTTCTTTTTCGCAACGGGTTTGCCGCCAGAACACAGGTAAGTGCCGTGTGTGGTTCCCGCGGGCCTGGC
CTCTTTACGGGTTATGGCCCTTGCGTGCCTTGAATTACTTCCACCTGGCTGCAGTACGTGATTCTTGATC
CCGAGCTTCGGGTTGGAAGTGGGTGGGAGAGTTCGAGGCCTTGCGCTTAAGGAGCCCCTTCGCCTCGTGC
TTGAGTTGAGGCCTGGCCTGGGCGCTGGGGCCGCCGCGTGCGAATCTGGTGGCACCTTCGCGCCTGTCTC
GCTGCTTTCGATAAGTCTCTAGCCATTTAAAATTTTTGATGACCTGCTGCGACGCTTTTTTTCTGGCAAG
ATAGTCTTGTAAATGCGGGCCAAGATCTGCACACTGGTATTTCGGTTTTTGGGGCCGCGGGCGGCGACGG
GGCCCGTGCGTCCCAGCGCACATGTTCGGCGAGGCGGGGCCTGCGAGCGCGGCCACCGAGAATCGGACGG
GGGTAGTCTCAAGCTGGCCGGCCTGCTCTGGTGCCTGGCCTCGCGCCGCCGTGTATCGCCCCGCCCTGGG
CGGCAAGGCTGGCCCGGTCGGCACCAGTTGCGTGAGCGGAAAGATGGCCGCTTCCCGGCCCTGCTGCAGG
GAGCTCAAAATGGAGGACGCGGCGCTCGGGAGAGCGGGCGGGTGAGTCACCCACACAAAGGAAAAGGGCC
TTTCCGTCCTCAGCCGTCGCTTCATGTGACTCCACGGAGTACCGGGCGCCGTCCAGGCACCTCGATTAGT
TCTCGAGCTTTTGGAGTACGTCGTCTTTAGGTTGGGGGGAGGGGTTTTATGCGATGGAGTTTCCCCACAC
TGAGTGGGTGGAGACTGAAGTTAGGCCAGCTTGGCACTTGATGTAATTCTCCTTGGAATTTGCCCTTTTT
GAGTTTGGATCTTGGTTCATTCTCAAGCCTCAGACAGTGGTTCAAAGTTTTTTTCTTCCATTTCAGGTGT
CGTGACGTACGGCCACCATGACCGAGTACAAGCCCACGGTGCGCCTCGCCACCCGCGACGACGTCCCCAG
GGCCGTACGCACCCTCGCCGCCGCGTTCGCCGACTACCCCGCCACGCGCCACACCGTCGATCCGGACCGC
CACATCGAGCGGGTCACCGAGCTGCAAGAACTCTTCCTCACGCGCGTCGGGCTCGACATCGGCAAGGTGT
GGGTCGCGGACGACGGCGCCGCCGTGGCGGTCTGGACCACGCCGGAGAGCGTCGAAGCGGGGGCGGTGTT
CGCCGAGATCGGCCCGCGCATGGCCGAGTTGAGCGGTTCCCGGCTGGCCGCGCAGCAACAGATGGAAGGC
CTCCTGGCGCCGCACCGGCCCAAGGAGCCCGCGTGGTTCCTGGCCACCGTCGGAGTCTCGCCCGACCACC
AGGGCAAGGGTCTGGGCAGCGCCGTCGTGCTCCCCGGAGTGGAGGCGGCCGAGCGCGCCGGGGTGCCCGC
CTTCCTGGAGACCTCCGCGCCCCGCAACCTCCCCTTCTACGAGCGGCTCGGCTTCACCGTCACCGCCGAC
GTCGAGGTGCCCGAAGGACCGCGCACCTGGTGCATGACCCGCAAGCCCGGTGCCTGAACGCGTTAAGTCG
ACAATCAACCTCTGGATTACAAAATTTGTGAAAGATTGACTGGTATTCTTAACTATGTTGCTCCTTTTAC
GCTATGTGGATACGCTGCTTTAATGCCTTTGTATCATGCTATTGCTTCCCGTATGGCTTTCATTTTCTCC
TCCTTGTATAAATCCTGGTTGCTGTCTCTTTATGAGGAGTTGTGGCCCGTTGTCAGGCAACGTGGCGTGG
TGTGCACTGTGTTTGCTGACGCAACCCCCACTGGTTGGGGCATTGCCACCACCTGTCAGCTCCTTTCCGG
GACTTTCGCTTTCCCCCTCCCTATTGCCACGGCGGAACTCATCGCCGCCTGCCTTGCCCGCTGCTGGACA
GGGGCTCGGCTGTTGGGCACTGACAATTCCGTGGTGTTGTCGGGGAAATCATCGTCCTTTCCTTGGCTGC
TCGCCTGTGTTGCCACCTGGATTCTGCGCGGGACGTCCTTCTGCTACGTCCCTTCGGCCCTCAATCCAGC
GGACCTTCCTTCCCGCGGCCTGCTGCCGGCTCTGCGGCCTCTTCCGCGTCTTCGCCTTCGCCCTCAGACG
AGTCGGATCTCCCTTTGGGCCGCCTCCCCGCGTCGACTTTAAGACCAATGACTTACAAGGCAGCTGTAGA
TCTTAGCCACTTTTTAAAAGAAAAGGGGGGACTGGAAGGGCTAATTCACTCCCAACGAAGACAAGATCTG
CTTTTTGCTTGTACTGGGTCTCTCTGGTTAGACCAGATCTGAGCCTGGGAGCTCTCTGGCTAACTAGGGA
ACCCACTGCTTAAGCCTCAATAAAGCTTGCCTTGAGTGCTTCAAGTAGTGTGTGCCCGTCTGTTGTGTGA
CTCTGGTAACTAGAGATCCCTCAGACCCTTTTAGTCAGTGTGGAAAATCTCTAGCAGTACGTATAGTAGT
TCATGTCATCTTATTATTCAGTATTTATAACTTGCAAAGAAATGAATATCAGAGAGTGAGAGGAACTTGT
TTATTGCAGCTTATAATGGTTACAAATAAAGCAATAGCATCACAAATTTCACAAATAAAGCATTTTTTTC
ACTGCATTCTAGTTGTGGTTTGTCCAAACTCATCAATGTATCTTATCATGTCTGGCTCTAGCTATCCCGC
CCCTAACTCCGCCCATCCCGCCCCTAACTCCGCCCAGTTCCGCCCATTCTCCGCCCCATGGCTGACTAAT
TTTTTTTATTTATGCAGAGGCCGAGGCCGCCTCGGCCTCTGAGCTATTCCAGAAGTAGTGAGGAGGCTTT
TTTGGAGGCCTAGGGACGTACCCAATTCGCCCTATAGTGAGTCGTATTACGCGCGCTCACTGGCCGTCGT
TTTACAACGTCGTGACTGGGAAAACCCTGGCGTTACCCAACTTAATCGCCTTGCAGCACATCCCCCTTTC
GCCAGCTGGCGTAATAGCGAAGAGGCCCGCACCGATCGCCCTTCCCAACAGTTGCGCAGCCTGAATGGCG
AATGGG
[124 nt withheld, positions 3367-3490]
C
[91 nt withheld, positions 3492-3582]
A
[49 nt withheld, positions 3584-3632]
CCTTTGACGTTGGAGTCCACGTTCTTT
[37 nt withheld, positions 3660-3696]
ACCCTATCTCGGTCTATTCTTTTGATTTATAAGGGATTTTGCCGATTTCGGCCTATTGGTTAAAAAATGA
GCTGATTTAACAAAAATTTAACGCGAATTTTAACAAAATATTAACGCTTACAATTTAGGTGGCACTTTTC
GGGGAAATGTGCGCGGAACCCCTATTTGTTTATTTTTCTAAATACATTCAAATATGTATCCGCTCATGAG
ACAATAACCCTGATAAATGCTTCAATAATATTGAAAAAGGAAGAGTATGAGTATTCAACATTTCCGTGTC
GCCCTTATTCCCTTTTTTGCGGCATTTTGCCTTCCTGTTTTTGCTCACCCAGAAACGCTGGTGAAAGTAA
AAGATGCTGAAGATCAGTTGGGTGCACGAGTGGGTTACATCGAACTGGATCTCAACAGCGGTAAGATCCT
TGAGAGTTTTCGCCCCGAAGAACGTTTTCCAATGATGAGCACTTTTAAAGTTCTGCTATGTGGCGCGGTA
TTATCCCGTATTGACGCCGGGCAAGAGCAACTCGGTCGCCGCATACACTATTCTCAGAATGACTTGGTTG
AGTACTCACCAGTCACAGAAAAGCATCTTACGGATGGCATGACAGTAAGAGAATTATGCAGTGCTGCCAT
AACCATGAGTGATAACACTGCGGCCAACTTACTTCTGACAACGATCGGAGGACCGAAGGAGCTAACCGCT
TTTTTGCACAACATGGGGGATCATGTAACTCGCCTTGATCGTTGGGAACCGGAGCTGAATGAAGCCATAC
CAAACGACGAGCGTGACACCACGATGCCTGTAGCAATGGCAACAACGTTGCGCAAACTATTAACTGGCGA
ACTACTTACTCTAGCTTCCCGGCAACAATTAATAGACTGGATGGAGGCGGATAAAGTTGCAGGACCACTT
CTGCGCTCGGCCCTTCCGGCTGGCTGGTTTATTGCTGATAAATCTGGAGCCGGTGAGCGTGGGTCTCGCG
GTATCATTGCAGCACTGGGGCCAGATGGTAAGCCCTCCCGTATCGTAGTTATCTACACGACGGGGAGTCA
GGCAACTATGGATGAACGAAATAGACAGATCGCTGAGATAGGTGCCTCACTGATTAAGCATTGGTAACTG
TCAGACCAAGTTTACTCATATATACTTTAGATTGATTTAAAACTTCATTTTTAATTTAAAAGGATCTAGG
TGAAGATCCTTTTTGATAATCTCATGACCAAAATCCCTTAACGTGAGTTTTCGTTCCACTGAGCGTCAGA
CCCCGTAGAAAAGATCAAAGGATCTTCTTGAGATCCTTTTTTTCTGCGCGTAATCTGCTGCTTGCAAACA
AAAAAACCACCGCTACCAGCGGTGGTTTGTTTGCCGGATCAAGAGCTACCAACTCTTTTTCCGAAGGTAA
CTGGCTTCAGCAGAGCGCAGATACCAAATACTGTTCTTCTAGTGTAGCCGTAGTTAGGCCACCACTTCAA
GAACTCTGTAGCACCGCCTACATACCTCGCTCTGCTAATCCTGTTACCAGTGGCTGCTGCCAGTGGCGAT
AAGTCGTGTCTTACCGGGTTGGACTCAAGACGATAGTTACCGGATAAGGCGCAGCGGTCGGGCTGAACGG
GGGGTTCGTGCACACAGCCCAGCTTGGAGCGAACGACCTACACCGAACTGAGATACCTACAGCGTGAGCT
ATGAGAAAGCGCCACGCTTCCCGAAGGGAGAAAGGCGGACAGGTATCCGGTAAGCGGCAGGGTCGGAACA
GGAGAGCGCACGAGGGAGCTTCCAGGGGGAAACGCCTGGTATCTTTATAGTCCTGTCGGGTTTCGCCACC
TCTGACTTGAGCGTCGATTTTTGTGATGCTCGTCAGGGGGGCGGAGCCTATGGAAAAACGCCAGCAACGC
GGCCTTTTTACGGTTCCTGGCCTTTTGCTGGCCTTTTGCTCACATGTTCTTTCCTGCGTTATCCCCTGAT
TCTGTGGATAACCGTATTACCGCCTTTGAGTGAGCTGATACCGCTCGCCGCAGCCGAACGACCGAGCGCA
GCGAGTCAGTGAGCGAGGAAGCGGAAGAGCGCCCAATACGCAAACCGCCTCTCCCCGCGCGTTGGCCGAT
TCATTAATGCAGCTGGCACGACAGGTTTCCCGACTGGAAAGCGGGCAGTGAGCGCAACGCAATTAATGTG
AGTTAGCTCACTCATTAGGCACCCCAGGCTTTACACTTTATGCTTCCGGCTCGTATGTTGTGTGGAATTG
TGAGCGGATAACAATTTCACACAGGAAACAGCTATGACCATGATTACGCCAAGCGCGCAATTAACCCTCA
CTAAAGGGAACAAAAGCTGGAGCTGCAAGCTTAATGTAGTCTTATGCAATACTCTTGTAGTCTTGCAACA
TGGTAACGATGAGTTAGCAACATGCCTTACAAGGAGAGAAAAAGCACCGTGCATGCCGATTGGTGGAAGT
AAGGTGGTACGATCGTGCCTTATTAGGAAGGCAACAGACGGGTCTGACATGGATTGGACGAACCACTGAA
TTGCCGCATTGCAGAGATATTGTATTTAAGTGCCTAGCTCGATACATAAACGGGTCTCTCTGGTTAGACC
AGATCTGAGCCTGGGAGCTCTCTGGCTAACTAGGGAACCCACTGCTTAAGCCTCAATAAAGCTTGCCTTG
AGTGCTTCAAGTAGTGTGTGCCCGTCTGTTGTGTGACTCTGGTAACTAGAGATCCCTCAGACCCTTTTAG
TCAGTGTGGAAAATCTCTAGCAGTGGCGCCCGAACAGGGACTTGAAAGCGAAAGGGAAACCAGAGGAGCT
CTCTCGACGCAGGACTCGGCTTGCTGAAGCGCGCACGGCAAGAGGCGAGGGGCGGCGACTGGTGAGTACG
CCAAAAATTTTGACTAGCGGAGGCTAGAAGGAGAGAGATGGGTGCGAGAGCGTCAGTATTAAGCGGGGGA
GAATTAGATCGCGATGGGAAAAAATTCGGTTAAGGCCAGGGGGAAAGAAAAAATATAAATTAAAACATAT
AGTATGGGCAAGCAGGGAGCTAGAACGATTCGCAGTTAATCCTGGCCTGTTAGAAACATCAGAAGGCTGT
AGACAAATACTGGGACAGCTACAACCATCCCTTCAGACAGGATCAGAAGAACTTAGATCATTATATAATA
CAGTAGCAACCCTCTATTGTGTGCATCAAAGGATAGAGATAAAAGACACCAAGGAAGCTTTAGACAAGAT
AGAGGAAGAGCAAAACAAAAGTAAGACCACCGCACAGCAAGCGGCCGCTGATCTTCAGACCTGGAGGAGG
AGATATGAGGGACAATTGGAGAAGTGAATTATATAAATATAAAGTAGTAAAAATTGAACCATTAGGAGTA
GCACCCACCAAGGCAAAGAGAAGAGTGGTGCAGAGAGAAAAAAGAGCAGTGGGAATAGGAGCTTTGTTCC
TTGGGTTCTTGGGAGCAGCAGGAAGCACTATGGGCGCAGCGTCAATGACGCTGACGGTACAGGCCAGACA
ATTATTGTCTGGTATAGTGCAGCAGCAGAACAATTTGCTGAGGGCTATTGAGGCGCAACAGCATCTGTTG
CAACTCACAGTCTGGGGCATCAAGCAGCTCCAGGCAAGAATCCTGGCTGTGGAAAGATACCTAAAGGATC
AACAGCTCCTGGGGATTTGGGGTTGCTCTGGAAAACTCATTTGCACCACTGCTGTGCCTTGGAATGCTAG
TTGGAGTAATAAATCTCTGGAACAGATTTGGAATCACACGACCTGGATGGAGTGGGACAGAGAAATTAAC
AATTACACAAGCTTAATACACTCCTTAATTGAAGAATCGCAAAACCAGCAAGAAAAGAATGAACAAGAAT
TATTGGAATTAGATAAATGGGCAAGTTTGTGGAATTGGTTTAACATAACAAATTGGCTGTGGTATATAAA
ATTATTCATAATGATAGTAGGAGGCTTGGTAGGTTTAAGAATAGTTTTTGCTGTACTTTCTATAGTGAAT
AGAGTTAGGCAGGGATATTCACCATTATCGTTTCAGACCCACCTCCCAACCCCGAGGGGACCCAGAGAGG
GCCTATTTCCCATGATTCCTTCATATTTGCATATACGATACAAGGCTGTTAGAGAGATAATTAGAATTAA
TTTGACTGTAAACACAAAGATATTAGTACAAAATACGTGACGTAGAAAGTAATAATTTCTTGGGTAGTTT
GCAGTTTTAAAATTATGTTTTAAAATGGACTATCATATGCTTACCGTAACTTGAAAGTATTTCGATTTCT
TGGCTTTATATATCTTGTGGAAAGGACGAAACACCGGGGCTAGGCCAATTGACCGAGTTTTAGAGCTAGA
AATAGCAAGTTAAAATAAGGCTAGTCCGTTATCAACTTGAAAAAGTGGCACCGAGTCGGTGCTTTTTTAA
GCTTGGCGTAACTAGATCTTGAGACAAATGGCAGTATTCATCCACAATTTTAAAAGAAAAGGGGGGATTG
GGGGGTACAGTGCAGGGGAAAGAATAGTAGACATAATAGCAACAGACATACAAACTAAAGAATTACAAAA
ACAAATTACAAAAATTCAAAATTTTCGGGTTTATTACAGGGACAGCAGAGATCCACTTTGGCGCCGGCTC
GAGGGGG
Features (pLannotate 1.2.2; 29 found; start..end, strand, type, name):
     14..80      +  CDS            small t antigen (fragment): SV40 (simian virus 40) small t antigen
    106..317     +  promoter       EF-1α core promoter: core promoter for human elongation factor EF-1α
    318..1256    +  intron         EF-1α intron A: intron upstream of the start codon of human EF-1α
   1278..1877    +  CDS            PuroR (fragment): puromycin N-acetyltransferase; pac from Streptomyces; confers resistance to puromycin
   1893..2481    +  misc_feature   WPRE: woodchuck hepatitis virus posttranscriptional regulatory element
   2532..2551    +  misc_feature   cPPT/CTS (fragment): central polypurine tract and central termination sequence of HIV-1
   2553..2786    +  LTR            3' LTR (ΔU3): self-inactivating 3' long terminal repeat (LTR) from HIV-1
   2864..2985    +  polyA_signal   SV40 poly(A) signal: SV40 polyadenylation signal
   3025..3160    +  rep_origin     SV40 ori: SV40 origin of replication
   3181..3199    -  promoter       T7 promoter: promoter for bacteriophage T7 RNA polymerase
   3207..3362    +  CDS            lacZα (fragment): LacZα fragment of β-galactosidase; lacZ fragment
   3367..3795    +  rep_origin     f1 ori (sequence partly withheld): f1 bacteriophage origin of replication; arrow indicates direction of (+) strand synthesis
   3848..3952    +  promoter       AmpR promoter: bla
   3953..4813    +  CDS            AmpR: β-lactamase; bla; confers resistance to ampicillin, carbenicillin, and related antibiotics
   4984..5572    +  rep_origin     ori: high-copy-number ColE1/pMB1/pBR322/pUC origin of replication
   5755..5847    +  CDS            lacI (fragment): lac repressor; lacI; The lac repressor binds to the lac operator to inhibit transcription in E. coli. This inhibition can be relieved by adding lactose or isopropyl-β-D-thiogalactopyranoside (IPTG).
   5860..5881    +  protein_bind   CAP binding site: CAP binding activates transcription in the presence of cAMP. E. coli catabolite activator protein
   5896..5926    +  promoter       lac promoter: promoter for the E. coli lac operon
   5934..5950    +  protein_bind   lac operator: The lac repressor binds to the lac operator to inhibit transcription in E. coli. This inhibition can be relieved by adding lactose or isopropyl-β-D-thiogalactopyranoside (IPTG). lac repressor encoded by lacI
   5995..6013    +  promoter       T3 promoter: promoter for bacteriophage T3 RNA polymerase
   6041..6267    +  promoter       RSV promoter: Rous sarcoma virus enhancer/promoter
   6268..6448    +  LTR            5' LTR (truncated): truncated 5' long terminal repeat (LTR) from HIV-1
   6495..6620    +  misc_feature   HIV-1 Ψ: packaging signal of human immunodeficiency virus type 1
   6604..6967    +  CDS            HIV-1 gag (fragment): gag protein from human immunodeficiency virus 1; gag
   7113..7346    +  misc_feature   RRE: The Rev response element (RRE) of HIV-1 allows for Rev-dependent mRNA export from the nucleus to the cytoplasm.
   7723..7749    +  CDS            Rev (fragment): human immunodeficiency virus 1 (HIV-1) Rev protein; rev; enhances nuclear export of unspliced and incompletely spliced viral mRNAs
   7753..7993    +  promoter       U6 promoter: RNA polymerase III promoter for human U6 snRNA
   8023..8098    +  misc_RNA       gRNA scaffold: guide RNA scaffold for the Streptococcus pyogenes CRISPR/Cas9 system
   8154..8271    +  misc_feature   cPPT/CTS: central polypurine tract and central termination sequence of HIV-1
