[The description below was written by a language model from this plasmid's Addgene catalogue record and pLannotate feature annotations shown in this document.]
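Description:
DDR2 gRNA (BRDN0001147484) is a third-generation lentiviral CRISPR guide plasmid built on the lentiGuide-Puro backbone. It carries a single guide RNA directed against human DDR2, a gene included in a human kinome gRNA library. The guide was designed against two DDR2 reference transcripts. It is transcribed from the human U6 RNA polymerase III promoter and is fused to the Streptococcus pyogenes Cas9 gRNA scaffold. A second cassette downstream uses the EF-1α core promoter with its intron A to drive puromycin N-acetyltransferase, which allows selection of transduced mammalian cells. A WPRE follows this cassette and enhances transcript expression.

The viral framework is typical of self-inactivating HIV-1 vectors. An RSV promoter replaces the U3 region of a truncated 5' LTR, so genomic RNA is produced independently of Tat. The Ψ packaging signal, with a partial gag sequence, directs encapsidation, the RRE allows Rev-dependent nuclear export, and the cPPT/CTS aids nuclear import of the reverse-transcribed genome. The ΔU3 3' LTR inactivates the LTR promoters after integration. An SV40 poly(A) signal and SV40 origin lie outside the proviral region. In E. coli the plasmid is maintained by a high-copy ColE1/pUC-type origin with ampicillin resistance, and an f1 origin and lac/T7/T3 remnants of the cloning backbone are also present.

The plasmid does not encode Cas9. It is meant to be packaged into lentivirus and used in cells that already express Cas9, or alongside a separate Cas9 vector, to disrupt DDR2 for loss-of-function studies.
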