Addgene plasmid #77973: DDR2 gRNA (BRDN0001147484)
Purpose: 3rd generation lentiviral gRNA plasmid targeting human DDR2
Depositing lab: John Doench & David Root. Depositing organization: Broad Institute. Publication: Optimized sgRNA design to maximize activity and minimize off-target effects of CRISPR-Cas9. Doench JG, Fusi N, Sullender M, Hegde M, Vaimberg EW, Donovan KF, Smith I, Tothova Z, Wilen C, Orchard R, Virgin HW, Listgarten J, Root DE. Nat Biotechnol. 2016 Jan 18. doi: 10.1038/nbt.3437. PubMed 26780180.
Backbone
  Vector backbone: lentiGuide-Puro
  Backbone manufacturer: Zhang Lab (Addgene plasmid # 52963)
  Vector type: Mammalian Expression, Lentiviral, CRISPR
  Selectable markers: Puromycin
Growth in bacteria
  Bacterial resistance: Ampicillin, 100 μg/mL
  Growth temperature: 37°C
  Growth strain: DH5alpha
  Copy number: High Copy
Gene/Insert
  Gene/Insert name: DDR2 (alt names: DDR2; NM_001014796.1)
  gRNA/shRNA sequence: GGGCTAGGCCAATTGACCGA
  Species: H. sapiens (human)
  Entrez Gene: DDR2 (a.k.a. MIG20a, NTRKR3, TKT, TYRO10, WRCN)
  Promoter: hU6
  Cloning method: Unknown
  Sequencing primers: 5′ U6-F; 3′ pS2-R
Terms and licenses: Academic/Nonprofit Terms; Industry Terms: Not Available to Industry
Depositor comments: The gRNA was designed to target the following Genbank reference sequence(s): NM_001014796.1,NM_006182.2. Note that this plasmid does NOT contain Cas9. It should be used in conjunction with lentiCas9-Blast (Addgene #52962) or otherwise with cell lines already expressing Cas9. Browse the full kinome gRNA library at http://www.addgene.org/pooled-library/broadgpp-human-kinome/ or visit http://www.broadinstitute.org/rnai/public/ for detailed protocols and information.
How to cite: DDR2 gRNA (BRDN0001147484) was a gift from John Doench & David Root (Addgene plasmid # 77973 ; http://n2t.net/addgene:77973 ; RRID:Addgene_77973)
