>Addgene plasmid #77973 | DDR2 gRNA (BRDN0001147484) | depositor partial sequence | sequence record 145433 | Target Sequence
GGGCTAGGCCAATTGACCGA
