>Addgene plasmid #77973 | DDR2 gRNA (BRDN0001147484) | addgene partial sequence | sequence record 188757 | hU6-F
NAAATANNNTGACGTAGAAAGTAATAATTTCTTGGGTAGTTTGCAGTTTTAAAATTATGTTTTAAAATGG
ACTATCATATGCTTACCGTAACTTGAAAGTATTTCGATTTCTTGGCTTTATATATCTTGTGGAAAGGACG
AAACACCGGGGCTAGGCCAATTGACCGAGTTTTAGAGCTAGAAATAGCAAGTTAAAATAAGGCTAGTCCG
TTATCAACTTGAAAAAGTGGCACCGAGTCGGTGCTTTTTTAAGCTTGGCGTAACTAGATCTTGAGACAAA
TGGCAGTATTCATCCACAATTTTAAAAGAAAAGGGGGGATTGGGGGGTACAGTGCAGGGGAAAGAATAGT
AGACATAATAGCAACAGACATACAAACTAAAGAATTACAAAAACAAATTACAAAAATTCAAAATTTTCGG
GTTTATTACAGGGACAGCAGAGATCCACTTTGGCGCCGGCTCGAGGGGGCCCGGGTGCAAAGATGGATAA
AGTTTTAAACAGAGAGGAATCTTTGCAGCTAATGGACCTTCTAGGTCTTGAAAGGAGTGGGAATTGGCTC
CGGTGCCCGT
